>Addgene plasmid #187284 | IL2-mCherry-AH in pmCherryN1 | addgene full sequence | sequence record 372730 | Addgene NGS Result
CATGCATTAGTTATTAATAGTAATCAATTACGGGGTCATTAGTTCATAGCCCATATATGGAGTTCCGCGT
TACATAACTTACGGTAAATGGCCCGCCTGGCTGACCGCCCAACGACCCCCGCCCATTGACGTCAATAATG
ACGTATGTTCCCATAGTAACGCCAATAGGGACTTTCCATTGACGTCAATGGGTGGAGTATTTACGGTAAA
CTGCCCACTTGGCAGTACATCAAGTGTATCATATGCCAAGTACGCCCCCTATTGACGTCAATGACGGTAA
ATGGCCCGCCTGGCATTATGCCCAGTACATGACCTTATGGGACTTTCCTACTTGGCAGTACATCTACGTA
TTAGTCATCGCTATTACCATGGTGATGCGGTTTTGGCAGTACATCAATGGGCGTGGATAGCGGTTTGACT
CACGGGGATTTCCAAGTCTCCACCCCATTGACGTCAATGGGAGTTTGTTTTGGCACCAAAATCAACGGGA
CTTTCCAAAATGTCGTAACAACTCCGCCCCATTGACGCAAATGGGCGGTAGGCGTGTACGGTGGGAGGTC
TATATAAGCAGAGCTGGTTTAGTGAACCGTCAGATCCGCTAGATGGATTCATACCTGCTGATGTGGGGAC
TGCTCACGTTCATCATGGTGCCTGGCTGCCAGGCAGAGCTCTGTGACGATGACCCGCCAGAGATCCCACA
CGCCACATTCAAAGCCATGGCCTACAAGGAAGGAACCATGTTGAACTGTGAATGCAAGAGAGGTTTCCGC
AGAATAAAAAGCGGGTCACTCTATATGCTCTGTACAGGAAACTCTAGCCACTCGTCCTGGGACAACCAAT
GTCAATGCACAAGCTCTGCCACTCGGAACACAACGAAACAAGTGACACCTCAACCTGAAGAACAGAAAGA
AAGGAAAACCACAGAAATGCAAAGTCCAATGCAGCCAGTGGACCAAGCGAGCCTTCCAGGTCACTGCAGG
GAACCTCCACCATGGGAAAATGAAGCCACAGAGAGAATTTATCATTTCGTGGTGGGGCAGATGGTTTATT
ATCAGTGCGTCCAGGGATACAGGGCTCTACACAGAGGTCCTGCTGAGAGCGTCTGCAAAATGACCCACGG
GAAGACAAGGTGGACCCAGCCCCAGCTCATATGCACAGGTGAAATGGAGACCAGTCAGTTTCCAGGTGAA
GAGAAGCCTCAGGCAAGCCCCGAAGGCCGTCCTGAGAGTGAGACTTCCTGCCTCGTCACAACAACAGATT
TTCAAATACAGACAGAAATGGCTGCAACCATGGAGACGTCCATATTTACAACAGAGTACCAGGTAGCAGT
GGCCGGCTGTGTTTTCCTGCTGATCAGCGTCCTCCTCCTGAGTGGGCTCACCTGGAAGGGAAAATTCCAA
AGAACTCGTGTCCCTCGAGCTGAATCTGGTGATAGCCTTGGTTCTGAAGATCGTGATCTTCTTTACAGCA
TTGATGCATATAGATCTCAAAGATTCAAAGAAACAGAACGTCCATCAATAAAGCAGGTGATTGTTCGGAA
GGAAGATGTTACTTCAAAACTGGATGAAAAAAATAATGCCTTTCCTTGTCAAGTTAATATCAAACAGAAA
ATGCAGGAACTCAATAACGAAATAAATATGCAACAGACAGTGATCTATCAAGCTAGCCAGGCTCTTAACT
GCTGTGTTGATGAAGAACATGGAAAAGGGTCCCTAGAAGAAGCTGAAGCAGAAAGACTTCTTCTAATTGC
AACTGGGAAGAGAACACTTTTGATTGATGAATTGAATAAATTGAAGAACGAAGGACCTCAGAGGAAGAAT
AAGGCTAGTCCCCAAAGTGAATTTATGCCATCCAAAGGATCAGTTACTTTGTCAGAAATCCGCTTGCCTC
TAAAAGCAGATTTTGTCTGCAGTACGGTTCAGAAACCAGATGCAGCAAATTACTATTACTTAATTATACT
AAAAGCAGGAGCTGAAAATATGGTAGCCACACCATTAGCAAGTACTTCAAACTCTCTTAACGGTGATGCT
CTGACATTCACTACTACATTTACTCTGCAAGATGTATCCAATGACTTTGAAATAAATATTGAAGTTTACA
GCTTGGTGCAAAAGAAAGATCCCTCAGGCCTTGATAAGAAGAAAAAAACATCCAAGTCCAAGGCTATTAC
TCCAAAGCGACTCCTCACATCTATAACCACAAAAAGCAACATTCATTCTTCAGTCATGGCCAGTCCAGGA
GGTCTTAGTGCTGTGCGAACCAGCAACTTCGCCCTTGTTGGATCTTACACATTATCATTGTCTTCAGTAG
GAAATACTAAGTTTGTTCTGGACAAGGTCCCCTTTTTATCTTCTTTGGAAGGTCATATTTATTTAAAAAT
AAAATGTCAAGTGCGACCGGTCGCCACCATGGTGAGCATGGACGAGGAGGATAACATGGCCATCATCAAG
GAGTTCATGCGCTTCAAGGTGCACATGGAGGGCTCCGTGAACGGCCACGAGTTCGAGATCGAGGGCGAGG
GCGAGGGCCGCCCCTACGAGGGCACCCAGACCGCCAAGCTGAAGGTGACCAAGGGTGGCCCCCTGCCCTT
CGCCTGGGACATCCTGTCCCCTCAGTTCATGTACGGCTCCAAGGCCTACGTGAAGCACCCCGCCGACATC
CCCGACTACTTGAAGCTGTCCTTCCCCGAGGGCTTCAAGTGGGAGCGCGTGATGAACTTCGAGGACGGCG
GCGTGGTGACCGTGACCCAGGACTCCTCCCTGCAGGACGGCGAGTTCATCTACAAGGTGAAGCTGCGCGG
CACCAACTTCCCCTCCGACGGCCCCGTAATGCAGAAGAAGACCATGGGCTGGGAGGCCTCCTCCGAGCGG
ATGTACCCCGAGGACGGCGCCCTGAAGGGCGAGATCAAGCAGAGGCTGAAGCTGAAGGACGGCGGCCACT
ACGACGCTGAGGTCAAGACCACCTACAAGGCCAAGAAGCCCGTGCAGCTGCCCGGCGCCTACAACGTCAA
CATCAAGTTGGACATCACCTCCCACAACGAGGACTACACCATCGTGGAACAGTACGAACGCGCCGAGGGC
CGCCACTCCACCGGCGGCATGGACGAGCTGTACAAGTAAAGCGGCCGCGACTCTAGATCATAATCAGCCA
TACCACATTTGTAGAGGTTTTACTTGCTTTAAAAAACCTCCCACACCTCCCCCTGAACCTGAAACATAAA
ATGAATGCAATTGTTGTTGTTAACTTGTTTATTGCAGCTTATAATGGTTACAAATAAAGCAATAGCATCA
CAAATTTCACAAATAAAGCATTTTTTTCACTGCATTCTAGTTGTGGTTTGTCCAAACTCATCAATGTATC
TTAAGGCGTAAATTGTAAGCGTTAATATTTTGTTAAAATTCGCGTTAAATTTTTGTTAAATCAGCTCATT
TTTTAACCAATAGGCCGAAATCGGCAAAATCCCTTATAAATCAAAAGAATAGACCGAGATAGGGT
[37 nt withheld, positions 3496-3532]
AAAGAACGTGGACTCCAACGTCAAAGG
[49 nt withheld, positions 3560-3608]
T
[91 nt withheld, positions 3610-3700]
G
[124 nt withheld, positions 3702-3825]
CAGGTGGCACTTTTCGGGGAAATGTGCGCGGAACCCCTATTTGTTTATTTTTCTAAATACATTCAAATAT
GTATCCGCTCATGAGACAATAACCCTGATAAATGCTTCAATAATATTGAAAAAGGAAGAGTCCTGAGGCG
GAAAGAACCAGCTGTGGAATGTGTGTCAGTTAGGGTGTGGAAAGTCCCCAGGCTCCCCAGCAGGCAGAAG
TATGCAAAGCATGCATCTCAATTAGTCAGCAACCAGGTGTGGAAAGTCCCCAGGCTCCCCAGCAGGCAGA
AGTATGCAAAGCATGCATCTCAATTAGTCAGCAACCATAGTCCCGCCCCTAACTCCGCCCATCCCGCCCC
TAACTCCGCCCAGTTCCGCCCATTCTCCGCCCCATGGCTGACTAATTTTTTTTATTTATGCAGAGGCCGA
GGCCGCCTCGGCCTCTGAGCTATTCCAGAAGTAGTGAGGAGGCTTTTTTGGAGGCCTAGGCTTTTGCAAA
GATCGATCAAGAGACAGGATGAGGATCGTTTCGCATGATTGAACAAGATGGATTGCACGCAGGTTCTCCG
GCCGCTTGGGTGGAGAGGCTATTCGGCTATGACTGGGCACAACAGACAATCGGCTGCTCTGATGCCGCCG
TGTTCCGGCTGTCAGCGCAGGGGCGCCCGGTTCTTTTTGTCAAGACCGACCTGTCCGGTGCCCTGAATGA
ACTGCAAGACGAGGCAGCGCGGCTATCGTGGCTGGCCACGACGGGCGTTCCTTGCGCAGCTGTGCTCGAC
GTTGTCACTGAAGCGGGAAGGGACTGGCTGCTATTGGGCGAAGTGCCGGGGCAGGATCTCCTGTCATCTC
ACCTTGCTCCTGCCGAGAAAGTATCCATCATGGCTGATGCAATGCGGCGGCTGCATACGCTTGATCCGGC
TACCTGCCCATTCGACCACCAAGCGAAACATCGCATCGAGCGAGCACGTACTCGGATGGAAGCCGGTCTT
GTCGATCAGGATGATCTGGACGAAGAGCATCAGGGGCTCGCGCCAGCCGAACTGTTCGCCAGGCTCAAGG
CGAGCATGCCCGACGGCGAGGATCTCGTCGTGACCCATGGCGATGCCTGCTTGCCGAATATCATGGTGGA
AAATGGCCGCTTTTCTGGATTCATCGACTGTGGCCGGCTGGGTGTGGCGGACCGCTATCAGGACATAGCG
TTGGCTACCCGTGATATTGCTGAAGAGCTTGGCGGCGAATGGGCTGACCGCTTCCTCGTGCTTTACGGTA
TCGCCGCTCCCGATTCGCAGCGCATCGCCTTCTATCGCCTTCTTGACGAGTTCTTCTGAGCGGGACTCTG
GGGTTCGAAATGACCGACCAAGCGACGCCCAACCTGCCATCACGAGATTTCGATTCCACCGCCGCCTTCT
ATGAAAGGTTGGGCTTCGGAATCGTTTTCCGGGACGCCGGCTGGATGATCCTCCAGCGCGGGGATCTCAT
GCTGGAGTTCTTCGCCCACCCTAGGGGGAGGCTAACTGAAACACGGAAGGAGACAATACCGGAAGGAACC
CGCGCTATGACGGCAATAAAAAGACAGAATAAAACGCACGGTGTTGGGTCGTTTGTTCATAAACGCGGGG
TTCGGTCCCAGGGCTGGCACTCTGTCGATACCCCACCGAGACCCCATTGGGGCCAATACGCCCGCGTTTC
TTCCTTTTCCCCACCCCACCCCCCAAGTTCGGGTGAAGGCCCAGGGCTCGCAGCCAACGTCGGGGCGGCA
GGCCCTGCCATAGCCTCAGGTTACTCATATATACTTTAGATTGATTTAAAACTTCATTTTTAATTTAAAA
GGATCTAGGTGAAGATCCTTTTTGATAATCTCATGACCAAAATCCCTTAACGTGAGTTTTCGTTCCACTG
AGCGTCAGACCCCGTAGAAAAGATCAAAGGATCTTCTTGAGATCCTTTTTTTCTGCGCGTAATCTGCTGC
TTGCAAACAAAAAAACCACCGCTACCAGCGGTGGTTTGTTTGCCGGATCAAGAGCTACCAACTCTTTTTC
CGAAGGTAACTGGCTTCAGCAGAGCGCAGATACCAAATACTGTTCTTCTAGTGTAGCCGTAGTTAGGCCA
CCACTTCAAGAACTCTGTAGCACCGCCTACATACCTCGCTCTGCTAATCCTGTTACCAGTGGCTGCTGCC
AGTGGCGATAAGTCGTGTCTTACCGGGTTGGACTCAAGACGATAGTTACCGGATAAGGCGCAGCGGTCGG
GCTGAACGGGGGGTTCGTGCACACAGCCCAGCTTGGAGCGAACGACCTACACCGAACTGAGATACCTACA
GCGTGAGCTATGAGAAAGCGCCACGCTTCCCGAAGGGAGAAAGGCGGACAGGTATCCGGTAAGCGGCAGG
GTCGGAACAGGAGAGCGCACGAGGGAGCTTCCAGGGGGAAACGCCTGGTATCTTTATAGTCCTGTCGGGT
TTCGCCACCTCTGACTTGAGCGTCGATTTTTGTGATGCTCGTCAGGGGGGCGGAGCCTATGGAAAAACGC
CAGCAACGCGGCCTTTTTACGGTTCCTGGCCTTTTGCTGGCCTTTTGCTCACATGTTCTTTCCTGCGTTA
TCCCCTGATTCTGTGGATAACCGTATTACCGC
Features (pLannotate 1.2.2; 15 found; start..end, strand, type, name):
     68..371     +  enhancer       CMV enhancer: human cytomegalovirus immediate early enhancer
    372..575     +  promoter       CMV promoter: human cytomegalovirus (CMV) immediate early promoter
    603..1409    +  CDS            IL2RA: IL2RA_HUMAN - Experimental evidence at protein level: Swiss-Prot protein existence level 1. Receptor for interleukin-2. The receptor is involved in the regulation of immune tolerance by controlling regulatory T cells (TREGs) activity. TREGs suppress the activation and expansion of autoreactive T-cells. From Homo sapiens (Human).
   1389..2393    +  CDS            ANLN (fragment): ANLN_HUMAN - Experimental evidence at protein level: Swiss-Prot protein existence level 1. Required for cytokinesis (PubMed:16040610). Essential for the structural integrity of the cleavage furrow and for completion of cleavage furrow ingression. Plays a role in bleb assembly during metaphase and anaphase of mitosis (PubMed:23870127). May play a significant role in podocyte cell migration (PubMed:24676636). From Homo sapiens (Human).
   2409..3118    +  CDS            mCherry (fragment): monomeric derivative of DsRed fluorescent protein (Shaner et al., 2004) mammalian codon-optimized
   3136..3219    +  CDS            large T antigen (fragment): large T antigen from SV40 (simian virus 40)
   3242..3363    +  polyA_signal   SV40 poly(A) signal: SV40 polyadenylation signal
   3397..3825    -  rep_origin     f1 ori (sequence partly withheld): f1 bacteriophage origin of replication; arrow indicates direction of (+) strand synthesis
   3852..3956    +  promoter       AmpR promoter: bla
   3958..4315    +  promoter       SV40 promoter: SV40 enhancer and early promoter
   4350..5144    +  CDS            NeoR/KanR: aminoglycoside phosphotransferase from Tn5; aph(3')-II (or nptII); confers resistance to neomycin, kanamycin, and G418 (Geneticin®)
   5165..5317    +  CDS            ble (fragment): BLE_KLEPN - Experimental evidence at protein level: Swiss-Prot protein existence level 1. Binding protein with a strong affinity to the bleomycin family of antibiotics. Binds to CL990; an antimitotic-antibiotic compound. From Klebsiella pneumoniae.
   5376..5423    +  polyA_signal   HSV TK poly(A) signal: herpes simplex virus thymidine kinase polyadenylation signal (Cole and Stacy, 1985)
   5514..5530    -  polyA_signal   bGH poly(A) signal (fragment): bovine growth hormone polyadenylation signal
   5752..6340    +  rep_origin     ori: high-copy-number ColE1/pMB1/pBR322/pUC origin of replication
