[The description below was written by a language model from this plasmid's Addgene catalogue record and pLannotate feature annotations shown in this document.]
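Description:
IL2-mCherry-AH in pmCherryN1 is a mammalian expression plasmid built on the Clontech pmCherry-N1 backbone. It encodes a chimeric protein that joins the human interleukin-2 receptor alpha subunit to a portion of human anillin, with mCherry at the C terminus. The CMV immediate-early enhancer and promoter drive a single reading frame. In the feature table this frame runs from IL2RA coding sequence directly into an anillin fragment of about 1 kb and then into mCherry, and it is terminated by the SV40 polyadenylation signal. The "AH" designation is listed as the mutation and presumably refers to the anillin homology region, though the record does not define it. The plasmid name puts mCherry before AH, but the annotated order is IL2RA, anillin, mCherry, which matches the stated purpose (IL2-AH-mCherry) and the C-terminal tag entry. The Entrez field links to the IL2 cytokine gene, whereas the insert name and the sequence annotation both indicate the receptor alpha chain. The insert was assembled by Gibson cloning.

A high-copy ColE1/pUC-type origin supports propagation in E. coli, and an f1 origin is also present. A single NeoR/KanR (aph(3')-II) cassette is preceded by both a bacterial promoter and the SV40 early promoter and followed by the HSV TK polyadenylation signal. It gives kanamycin resistance in bacteria and G418 selection in mammalian cells. The short large T antigen, ble and bGH matches appear to be backbone remnants rather than functional elements.

The record gives the purpose only as expressing the fusion. The associated publication concerns anillin's regulation of RhoA residence kinetics and cell contractility. The design would be consistent with using the receptor portion to anchor the fluorescent anillin domain at the membrane, but the record does not say so.
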