Addgene plasmid #187284: IL2-mCherry-AH in pmCherryN1
Purpose: Express IL2-AH-mCherry
Depositing lab: Alpha Yap. Depositing organization: University of Queensland, Institute for Molecular Bioscience. Publication: Anillin Promotes Cell Contractility by Cyclic Resetting of RhoA Residence Kinetics. Budnar S, Husain KB, Gomez GA, Naghibosadat M, Varma A, Verma S, Hamilton NA, Morris RG, Yap AS. Dev Cell. 2019 Jun 17;49(6):894-906.e12. doi: 10.1016/j.devcel.2019.04.031. Epub 2019 May 16. PubMed 31105010.
Backbone
  Vector backbone: pmCherry-N1
  Backbone manufacturer: Clontech
  Backbone size w/o insert (bp): 4649
  Vector type: Mammalian Expression
  Selectable markers: Neomycin (select with G418)
Growth in bacteria
  Bacterial resistance: Kanamycin, 50 μg/mL
  Growth temperature: 37°C
  Growth strain: DH5alpha
  Copy number: High Copy
Gene/Insert
  Gene/Insert name: interleukin-2 receptor alpha-subunit, anillin
  Species: H. sapiens (human)
  Insert size (bp): 1767
  Mutation: AH
  Entrez Gene: IL2 (a.k.a. IL-2, TCGF, lymphokine); ANLN (a.k.a. FSGS8, Scraps, scra)
  Promoter: CMV
  Tag / fusion protein: mCherry (C terminal on insert)
  Cloning method: Gibson Cloning
  Sequencing primers: 5′ CMV-F; 3′ mCherry-R
Resource information
  A portion of this plasmid was derived from a plasmid made by: Plasmid made by Srikanth Budnar
Terms and licenses: Academic/Nonprofit Terms; Industry Terms: Not Available to Industry
Depositor comments: 5' cloning site: Nhe1 (destroyed), 3' cloning site: Age1 (not destroyed).
How to cite: IL2-mCherry-AH in pmCherryN1 was a gift from Alpha Yap (Addgene plasmid # 187284 ; http://n2t.net/addgene:187284 ; RRID:Addgene_187284)
